>Addgene plasmid #161534 | pJM503 EF1α 3xFLAG-NLS-ZF1 in TUPV2 | addgene full sequence | sequence record 318377 | Addgene NGS Result
GCTCCGGTGCCCGTCAGTGGGCAGAGCGCACATCGCCCACAGTCCCCGAGAAGTTGGGGGGAGGGGTCGG
CAATTGAACCGGTGCCTAGAGAAGGTGGCGCGGGGTAAACTGGGAAAGTGATGTCGTGTACTGGCTCCGC
CTTTTTCCCGAGGGTGGGGGAGAACCGTATATAAGTGCAGTAGTCGCCGTGAACGTTCTTTTTCGCAACG
GGTTTGCCGCCAGAACACAGGTAAGTGCCGTGTGTGGTTCCCGCGGGCCTGGCCTCTTTACGGGTTATGG
CCCTTGCGTGCCTTGAATTACTTCCACGCCCCTGGCTGCAGTACGTGATTCTTGATCCCGAGCTTCGGGT
TGGAAGTGGGTGGGAGAGTTCGAGGCCTTGCGCTTAAGGAGCCCCTTCGCCTCGTGCTTGAGTTGAGGCC
TGGCTTGGGCGCTGGGGCCGCCGCGTGCGAATCTGGTGGCACCTTCGCGCCTGTCTCGCTGCTTTCGATA
AGTCTCTAGCCATTTAAAATTTTTGATGACCTGCTGCGACGCTTTTTTTCTGGCAAGATAGTCTTGTAAA
TGCGGGCCAAGATCTGCACACTGGTATTTCGGTTTTTGGGGCCGCGGGCGGCGACGGGGCCCGTGCGTCC
CAGCGCACATGTTCGGCGAGGCGGGGCCTGCGAGCGCGGCCACCGAGAATCGGACGGGGGTAGTCTCAAG
CTGGCCGGCCTGCTCTGGTGCCTGGCCTCGCGCCGCCGTGTATCGCCCCGCCCTGGGCGGCAAGGCTGGC
CCGGTCGGCACCAGTTGCGTGAGCGGAAAGATGGCCGCTTCCCGGCCCTGCTGCAGGGAGCTCAAAATGG
AGGACGCGGCGCTCGGGAGAGCGGGCGGGTGAGTCACCCACACAAAGGAAAAGGGCCTTTCCGTCCTCAG
CCGTCGCTTCATGTGACTCCACGGAGTACCGGGCGCCGTCCAGGCACCTCGATTAGTTCTCGAGCTTTTG
GAGTACGTCGTCTTTAGGTTGGGGGGAGGGGTTTTATGCGATGGAGTTTCCCCACACTGAGTGGGTGGAG
ACTGAAGTTAGGCCAGCTTGGCACTTGATGTAATTCTCCTTGGAATTTGCCCTTTTTGAGTTTGGATCTT
GGTTCATTCTCAAGCCTCAGACAGTGGTTCAAAGTTTTTTTCTTCCATTTCAGGTGTCGTGAGAGCTCGT
TTAGTGAACCGTCAGATCGCCTGGAGACGCCATCCACGCTGTTTTGACCTCCATAGAAGAGAACGGGACC
GATCCAAATTCTCGAGGCTAGCGCCACCATGGATTATAAGGATCACGATGGCGACTACAAGGACCACGAT
ATTGACTACAAAGACGATGACGATAAAATGGCTCCTAAGAAAAAGCGCAAAGTCGGTATCCATGGCGTTC
CCGGATCCTCTGGCTCTTCAGGTACCGGTGGAGCTAGACCCGGGGAGCGCCCCTTCCAGTGTCGCATTTG
CATGCGGAACTTTTCGCGCCAGGACAGGCTTGACAGGCATACCCGTACTCATACCGGTGAAAAACCGTTT
CAGTGTCGGATCTGTATGCGAAATTTCTCCCAGAAGGAGCACTTGGCGGGGCATCTACGTACGCACACCG
GCGAGAAGCCATTCCAATGCCGAATATGCATGCGCAACTTCAGTCGCCGCGACAACCTGAACCGGCACCT
AAAAACCCACCTGAGAGGATCTTAAGCGGCCGCTCGAGTCTAGAGGGCCCGTTTAAACCCGCTGATCAGC
CTCGACTGTGCCTTCTAGTTGCCAGCCATCTGTTGTTTGCCCCTCCCCCGTGCCTTCCTTGACCCTGGAA
GGTGCCACTCCCACTGTCCTTTCCTAATAAAATGAGGAAATTGCATCGCATTGTCTGAGTAGGTGTCATT
CTATTCTGGGGGGTGGGGTGGGGCAGGACAGCAAGGGGGAGGATTGGGAAGTCAATAGCAGGCATGCTGG
GGATGCGGTGGGCTCTATGGCTTCTGAGGCAGGTCGAAGAACTATTTCCTGGCTGTTACGCGAGCGCATC
GCGATAAGCTCTAGAGGGACAGCCCCCCCCCAAAGCCCCCAGGGATGTAATTACGTCCCTCCCCCGCTAG
GGGGCAGCAGCGAGCCGCCCGGGGCTCCGCTCCGGTCCGGCGCTCCCCCCGCATCCCCGAGCCGGCAGCG
TGCGGGGACAGCCCGGGCACGGGGAAGGTGGCACGGGATCGCTTTCCTCTGAACGCTTCTCGCTGCTCTT
TGAGCCTGCAGACACCTGGGGGGATACGGGGAAAAAGCTTTAGGCTGAAAGAGAGATTTAGAATGACAGA
ATCATAGAACGGCCTGCGTACGGATGGGGCTCTAGCTCTAGAGCTTGATATCGAATTCCTGCAGCCCCGC
TAGAGGGACAGCCCCCCCCCAAAGCCCCCAGGGATGTAATTACGTCCCTCCCCCGCTAGGGGGCAGCAGC
GAGCCGCCCGGGGCTCCGCTCCGGTCCGGCGCTCCCCCCGCATCCCCGAGCCGGCAGCGTGCGGGGACAG
CCCGGGCACGGGGAAGGTGGCACGGGATCGCTTTCCTCTGAACGCTTCTCGCTGCTCTTTGAGCCTGCAG
ACACCTGGGGGGATACGGGGAAAAAGCTTTAGGCTGAAAGAGAGATTTAGAATGACAGAATCATAGAACG
GCCTGGGCGCGCCTGGTGGCGAACGATCAACAGACGGGAGAGGACTAAAGTCTTCGCTGACAGCGACCGG
ACTCTAGGGGGTATCCCC
[124 nt withheld, positions 2749-2872]
C
[91 nt withheld, positions 2874-2964]
A
[49 nt withheld, positions 2966-3014]
CCTTTGACGTTGGAGTCCACGTTCTTT
[37 nt withheld, positions 3042-3078]
ACCCTATCTCGGTCTATTCTTTTGATTTATAAGGGATTTTGCCGATTTCGGCCTATTGGTTAAAAAATGA
GCTGATTTAACAAAAATTTAACGCGAATTAATTCTGTGGAATGTGTGTCAGTTAGGCTCAATTAGTCAGC
AACCATAGTCCCGCCCCTAACTCCGCCCATCCCGCCCCTAACTCCGCCCAGTTCCGCCCATTCTCCGCCC
CATGGCTGACTAATTTTTTTTATTTATGCAGAGGCCGAGGCCGCCTCTGCCTCTGAGCTATTCCAGAAGT
AGTGAGGAGGCTTTTTTGGAGGCCTAGGCTTTTGCAAAAAGCTCCCGGGAGCTTGTATATCCATTTTCGG
AGGTTGGGCTTCGGAATCGTTTTCCGGGACGCCGGCTGGATGATCCTCCAGCGCGGGGATCTCATGCTGG
AGTTCTTCGCCCACCCCAACTTGTTTATTGCAGCTTATAATGGTTACAAATAAAGCAATAGCATCACAAA
TTTCACAAATAAAGCATTTTTTTCACTGCATTCTAGTTGTGGTTTGTCCAAACTCATCAATGTATCTTAT
CATGTCTGTATACCGTCGACCTCTAGCTAGAGCTTGGCGTAATCATGGTCATAGCTGTTTCCTGTGTGAA
ATTGTTATCCGCTCACAATTCCACACAACATACGAGCCGGAAGCATAAAGTGTAAAGCCTGGGGTGCCTA
ATGAGTGAGCTAACTCACATTAATTGCGTTGCGCTCACTGCCCGCTTTCCAGTCGGGAAACCTGTCGTGC
CAGCTGCATTAATGAATCGGCCAACGCGCGGGGAGAGGCGGTTTGCGTATTGGGCGCTCTTCCGCTTCCT
CGCTCACTGACTCGCTGCGCTCGGTCGTTCGGCTGCGGCGAGCGGTATCAGCTCACTCAAAGGCGGTAAT
ACGGTTATCCACAGAATCAGGGGATAACGCAGGAAAGAACATGTGAGCAAAAGGCCAGCAAAAGGCCAGG
AACCGTAAAAAGGCCGCGTTGCTGGCGTTTTTCCATAGGCTCCGCCCCCCTGACGAGCATCACAAAAATC
GACGCTCAAGTCAGAGGTGGCGAAACCCGACAGGACTATAAAGATACCAGGCGTTTCCCCCTGGAAGCTC
CCTCGTGCGCTCTCCTGTTCCGACCCTGCCGCTTACCGGATACCTGTCCGCCTTTCTCCCTTCGGGAAGC
GTGGCGCTTTCTCATAGCTCACGCTGTAGGTATCTCAGTTCGGTGTAGGTCGTTCGCTCCAAGCTGGGCT
GTGTGCACGAACCCCCCGTTCAGCCCGACCGCTGCGCCTTATCCGGTAACTATCGTCTTGAGTCCAACCC
GGTAAGACACGACTTATCGCCACTGGCAGCAGCCACTGGTAACAGGATTAGCAGAGCGAGGTATGTAGGC
GGTGCTACAGAGTTCTTGAAGTGGTGGCCTAACTACGGCTACACTAGAAGAACAGTATTTGGTATCTGCG
CTCTGCTGAAGCCAGTTACCTTCGGAAAAAGAGTTGGTAGCTCTTGATCCGGCAAACAAACCACCGCTGG
TAGCGGTGGTTTTTTTGTTTGCAAGCAGCAGATTACGCGCAGAAAAAAAGGATCTCAAGAAGATCCTTTG
ATCTTTTCTACGGGGTCTGACGCTCAGTGGAACGAAAACTCACGTTAAGGGATTTTGGTCATGAGATTAT
CAAAAAGGATCTTCACCTAGATCCTTTTAAATTAAAAATGAAGTTTTAAATCAATCTAAAGTATATATGA
GTAAACTTGGTCTGACAGTTACCAATGCTTAATCAGTGAGGCACCTATCTCAGCGATCTGTCTATTTCGT
TCATCCATAGTTGCCTGACTCCCCGTCGTGTAGATAACTACGATACGGGAGGGCTTACCATCTGGCCCCA
GTGCTGCAATGATACCGCGAGATCCACGCTCACCGGCTCCAGATTTATCAGCAATAAACCAGCCAGCCGG
AAGGGCCGAGCGCAGAAGTGGTCCTGCAACTTTATCCGCCTCCATCCAGTCTATTAATTGTTGCCGGGAA
GCTAGAGTAAGTAGTTCGCCAGTTAATAGTTTGCGCAACGTTGTTGCCATTGCTACAGGCATCGTGGTGT
CACGCTCGTCGTTTGGTATGGCTTCATTCAGCTCCGGTTCCCAACGATCAAGGCGAGTTACATGATCCCC
CATGTTGTGCAAAAAAGCGGTTAGCTCCTTCGGTCCTCCGATCGTTGTCAGAAGTAAGTTGGCCGCAGTG
TTATCACTCATGGTTATGGCAGCACTGCATAATTCTCTTACTGTCATGCCATCCGTAAGATGCTTTTCTG
TGACTGGTGAGTACTCAACCAAGTCATTCTGAGAATAGTGTATGCGGCGACCGAGTTGCTCTTGCCCGGC
GTCAATACGGGATAATACCGCGCCACATAGCAGAACTTTAAAAGTGCTCATCATTGGAAAACGTTCTTCG
GGGCGAAAACTCTCAAGGATCTTACCGCTGTTGAGATCCAGTTCGATGTAACCCACTCGTGCACCCAACT
GATCTTCAGCATCTTTTACTTTCACCAGCGTTTCTGGGTGAGCAAAAACAGGAAGGCAAAATGCCGCAAA
AAAGGGAATAAGGGCGACACGGAAATGTTGAATACTCATACTCTTCCTTTTTCAATATTATTGAAGCATT
TATCAGGGTTATTGTCTCATGAGCGGATACATATTTGAATGTATTTAGAAAAATAAACAAATAGGGGTTC
CGCGCACATTTCCCCGAAAAGTGCCACCTGACGTCGACGGATCGGGAGATCGAAGACGGGCAAAACCGAT
GTTGACGGACTAATCCTGACAAGATCTGGGGAGGTCGCTGAGTAGTGCGCGAGCAAAATTTAAGCTACAA
CAAGGCAAGGCTTGACCGACAATTGCATGAAGAATCTGCTTAGGGTTAGGCGTTTTGCGCTGCTTCGCGA
TGTACGGGCCAGATATACGCGTGAGTAATTCATACAAAAGGACTCGCCCCTGCCTTGGGGAATCCCAGGG
ACCGTCGTTAAACTCCCACTAACGTAGAACCCAGAGATCGCTGCGTTCCCGCCCCCTCACCCGCCCGCTC
TCGTCATCACTGAGGTGGAGAAGAGCATGCGTGAG
Features (pLannotate 1.2.2; 19 found; start..end, strand, type, name):
     19..230     +  promoter       EF-1α core promoter: core promoter for human elongation factor EF-1α
    231..344     +  intron         EF-1α intron A (fragment): intron upstream of the start codon of human EF-1α
    970..1173    +  intron         EF-1α intron A: truncated intron upstream of the start codon of human EF-1α
   1182..1216    +  promoter       TRE3GV promoter (fragment): 3rd-generation Tet-responsive promoter that can be activated by binding of Tet-On® 3G, optimized for retroviral and lentiviral vectors
   1334..1357    +  CDS            3xFLAG (fragment): three tandem FLAG® epitope tags
   1756..1867    +  polyA_signal   bGH poly(A) signal: bovine growth hormone polyadenylation signal
   2352..2377    -  misc_feature   MCS (fragment): pBluescript multiple cloning site
   2749..3177    +  rep_origin     f1 ori (sequence partly withheld): f1 bacteriophage origin of replication; arrow indicates direction of (+) strand synthesis
   3182..3204    +  promoter       SV40 promoter (fragment): SV40 enhancer and early promoter
   3205..3396    +  promoter       SV40 promoter: SV40 early promoter
   3423..3521    +  CDS            ble (fragment): BLE_KLEPN - Experimental evidence at protein level: Swiss-Prot protein existence level 1. Binding protein with a strong affinity to the bleomycin family of antibiotics. Binds to CL990; an antimitotic-antibiotic compound. From Klebsiella pneumoniae.
   3516..3637    +  polyA_signal   SV40 poly(A) signal: SV40 polyadenylation signal
   3710..3726    -  protein_bind   lac operator: The lac repressor binds to the lac operator to inhibit transcription in E. coli. This inhibition can be relieved by adding lactose or isopropyl-β-D-thiogalactopyranoside (IPTG). lac repressor encoded by lacI
   3734..3764    -  promoter       lac promoter: promoter for the E. coli lac operon
   3779..3800    -  protein_bind   CAP binding site: CAP binding activates transcription in the presence of cAMP. E. coli catabolite activator protein
   3813..3905    -  CDS            lacI (fragment): lac repressor; lacI; The lac repressor binds to the lac operator to inhibit transcription in E. coli. This inhibition can be relieved by adding lactose or isopropyl-β-D-thiogalactopyranoside (IPTG).
   4088..4676    -  rep_origin     ori: high-copy-number ColE1/pMB1/pBR322/pUC origin of replication
   4847..5707    -  CDS            AmpR: β-lactamase; bla; confers resistance to ampicillin, carbenicillin, and related antibiotics
   5708..5812    -  promoter       AmpR promoter: bla
