[The description below was written by a language model from this plasmid's Addgene catalogue record and pLannotate feature annotations shown in this document.]
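Description:
pJM503 EF1α 3xFLAG-NLS-ZF1 in TUPV2 is a 6.2 kb mammalian expression plasmid for synthetic biology work, built by replacing the EBFP2-P2A-BlastR cassette of the TUPV2 backbone (pJM451) with a synthetic insert cloned between NheI and NotI sites, both of which remain intact. It is propagated in E. coli as a high-copy plasmid through a ColE1/pUC-type origin and selected with ampicillin via the β-lactamase gene and its native promoter. An f1 phage origin and remnants of lac regulatory sequence (lac promoter, operator, CAP site and a lacI fragment) are also annotated in the backbone.

The expression unit consists of the human EF-1α core promoter with its intron A, which together give strong constitutive transcription in many mammalian cell types, followed by the open reading frame and a bovine growth hormone polyadenylation signal. The encoded protein carries an N-terminal 3xFLAG epitope for detection or immunoprecipitation, a nuclear localization signal, and the ZF1 zinc finger DNA-binding domain. Only part of the FLAG tag was recognised by the automated annotation, so the NLS and ZF1 portions are known from the catalogue entry rather than from the feature table. Because no effector domain is listed, the protein is presumably a DNA-binding domain alone, although the record does not state its specific role or target site.

A short fragment matching a Tet-responsive promoter lies just upstream of the coding region and probably reflects shared leader sequence, not inducible control. Downstream, an SV40 early promoter and SV40 poly(A) signal flank only a small fragment of a bleomycin-resistance gene, so no intact mammalian selection marker is evident. The plasmid was deposited in connection with work on model-guided design of mammalian genetic programs.
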