Addgene plasmid #161534: pJM503 EF1α 3xFLAG-NLS-ZF1 in TUPV2
Purpose: Constitutive expression of 3xFLAG-NLS-ZF1 under the EF1α promoter
Depositing lab: Joshua Leonard. Depositing organization: Northwestern University. Publication: Model-guided design of mammalian genetic programs. Muldoon JJ, Kandula V, Hong M, Donahue PS, Boucher JD, Bagheri N, Leonard JN. Sci Adv. 2021 Feb 19;7(8). pii: 7/8/eabe9375. doi: 10.1126/sciadv.abe9375. Print 2021 Feb. PubMed 33608279.
Backbone
  Vector backbone: pJM451 EF1α EBFP2-P2A-BlastR (TUPV2)
  Vector type: Mammalian Expression, Synthetic Biology
Growth in bacteria
  Bacterial resistance: Ampicillin, 100 μg/mL
  Growth temperature: 37°C
  Growth strain: DH5alpha
  Copy number: High Copy
Gene/Insert
  Gene/Insert name: 3xFLAG-NLS-ZF1
  Species: Synthetic
  Promoter: EF1α
  Tag / fusion protein: 3x-FLAG (N terminal on insert)
  Cloning method: Restriction Enzyme; 5′ cloning site NheI (not destroyed); 3′ cloning site NotI (not destroyed)
  Sequencing primers: 5′ CCATTTCAGGTGTCGTGAGAGCTC; 3′ CAGTGGGAGTGGCACCTTCC
Terms and licenses: Academic/Nonprofit Terms; Industry Terms: Not Available to Industry
How to cite: pJM503 EF1α 3xFLAG-NLS-ZF1 in TUPV2 was a gift from Joshua Leonard (Addgene plasmid # 161534 ; http://n2t.net/addgene:161534 ; RRID:Addgene_161534)
