>Addgene plasmid #161534 | pJM503 EF1α 3xFLAG-NLS-ZF1 in TUPV2 | depositor partial sequence | sequence record 312992 | 3xFLAG-NLS-ZF1 gene
ATGGATTATAAGGATCACGATGGCGACTACAAGGACCACGATATTGACTACAAAGACGATGACGATAAAA
TGGCTCCTAAGAAAAAGCGCAAAGTCGGTATCCATGGCGTTCCCGGATCCTCTGGCTCTTCAGGTACCGG
TGGAGCTAGACCCGGGGAGCGCCCCTTCCAGTGTCGCATTTGCATGCGGAACTTTTCGCGCCAGGACAGG
CTTGACAGGCATACCCGTACTCATACCGGTGAAAAACCGTTTCAGTGTCGGATCTGTATGCGAAATTTCT
CCCAGAAGGAGCACTTGGCGGGGCATCTACGTACGCACACCGGCGAGAAGCCATTCCAATGCCGAATATG
CATGCGCAACTTCAGTCGCCGCGACAACCTGAACCGGCACCTAAAAACCCACCTGAGAGGATCTTAA
